Addgene plasmid #104979: pACYCduet-mxLOX2-EH
Purpose: Biosynthesis of oxylipins by microbial enzymes
Depositing lab: Deokkun Oh. Depositing organization: Konkuk University.
Backbone
  Vector backbone: pACYCDuet
  Backbone manufacturer: Novagen
  Backbone size w/o insert (bp): 4008
  Total vector size (bp): 6914
  Vector type: Bacterial Expression
Growth in bacteria
  Bacterial resistance: Chloramphenicol, 25 μg/mL
  Growth temperature: 37°C
  Growth strain: NEB Stable
  Copy number: Unknown
Gene/Insert 1
  Gene/Insert name: MXAN_1744 (alt name: mxLOX2)
  Species: Myxococcus xanthus
  Insert size (bp): 2028
  GenBank ID: ABF 88826.1
  Entrez Gene: MXAN_1744 (a.k.a. MXAN_1744)
  Promoter: T7 promoter
  Cloning method: Restriction Enzyme; 5′ cloning site EcoRI (not destroyed); 3′ cloning site HindIII (not destroyed)
  Sequencing primers: 5′ GAATTCATGACTGTCGAGTACAAAC; 3′ TACAAGCTTTCAGACGGTGATGCCG
Gene/Insert 2
  Gene/Insert name: MXAN_1644 (alt name: mxEH)
  Species: Myxococcus xanthus
  Insert size (bp): 957
  GenBank ID: ABF 91519.1
  Entrez Gene: MXAN_1644 (a.k.a. MXAN_1644)
  Promoter: T7 promoter
  Cloning method: Restriction Enzyme; 5′ cloning site NdeI (not destroyed); 3′ cloning site XhoI (not destroyed)
  Sequencing primers: 5′ GCGCATATGGCTGACATCACGCATCGAACCGT; 3′ GCGCTCGAGTCAGGCCGGCAGCTTCTTCA
Terms and licenses: Academic/Nonprofit Terms; Industry Terms: Not Available to Industry
Depositor comments: Addgene sequencing data found D273G in the MXAN_1744 translation, that does not affect protein function
How to cite: pACYCduet-mxLOX2-EH was a gift from Deokkun Oh (Addgene plasmid # 104979 ; http://n2t.net/addgene:104979 ; RRID:Addgene_104979)
