[The description below was written by a language model from this plasmid's Addgene catalogue record and pLannotate feature annotations shown in this document.]
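Description:
pACYCduet-mxLOX2-EH is a bacterial co-expression plasmid of about 6.9 kb built on the Novagen pACYCDuet backbone, designed to produce two Myxococcus xanthus enzymes in E. coli from a single vector. It replicates from the medium-copy p15A origin, which is compatible with ColE1-type plasmids and so allows additional expression vectors to be carried in the same cell. It is selected with chloramphenicol through the cat gene and its native promoter. The backbone also carries lacI under its own promoter. Short annotated fragments of IS1, an RSF origin and a tetracycline resistance gene appear to be backbone remnants or partial matches rather than functional elements.

The payload occupies the two Duet cloning sites, each driven by its own T7 promoter followed by a lac operator, so transcription depends on T7 RNA polymerase supplied by the host and is repressed by LacI until induced with IPTG or lactose. The first site holds MXAN_1744 (mxLOX2, about 2.0 kb), cloned EcoRI/HindIII downstream of the T7 gene 10 ribosome binding site. Its alternative name indicates a lipoxygenase. The second site holds MXAN_1644 (mxEH, about 1 kb), cloned NdeI/XhoI, whose name suggests an epoxide hydrolase. A single T7 terminator follows the second cassette. An S-Tag fragment is annotated downstream of mxEH, but the record does not describe either protein as tagged. The two open reading frames themselves are not annotated in the feature table.

The stated purpose is the biosynthesis of oxylipins by microbial enzymes, consistent with co-expressing the two activities. Repository sequencing found a D273G substitution in MXAN_1744, which the depositor reports does not affect protein function.
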