Features (pLannotate 1.2.2; 18 found; start..end, strand, type, name):
      1..25      +  protein_bind   lac operator: The lac repressor binds to the lac operator to inhibit transcription in E. coli. This inhibition can be relieved by adding lactose or isopropyl-β-D-thiogalactopyranoside (IPTG). lac repressor encoded by lacI
     40..62      +  RBS            RBS: efficient ribosome binding site from bacteriophage T7 gene 10 (Olins and Rangwala, 1989)
   2215..2233    +  promoter       T7 promoter: promoter for bacteriophage T7 RNA polymerase
   2234..2258    +  protein_bind   lac operator: The lac repressor binds to the lac operator to inhibit transcription in E. coli. This inhibition can be relieved by adding lactose or isopropyl-β-D-thiogalactopyranoside (IPTG). lac repressor encoded by lacI
   3270..3311    +  CDS            S-Tag (fragment): affinity and epitope tag derived from pancreatic ribonuclease A
   3341..3358    +  CDS            SET1 (fragment): solubility-enhancement tag derived from T7 phage gene 10B
   3366..3413    +  terminator     T7 terminator: transcription terminator for bacteriophage T7 RNA polymerase
   3637..4293    -  CDS            cat: CAT_ECOLX - Experimental evidence at protein level: Swiss-Prot protein existence level 1. This enzyme is an effector of chloramphenicol resistance in bacteria. From Escherichia coli. This protein is used as a marker in many commonly used cloning vectors, such as pACYC184.
   4294..4396    -  promoter       cat promoter: promoter of the E. coli cat gene encoding chloramphenicol acetyltransferase
   4517..4660    +  mobile_element IS1 (fragment): prokaryotic transposable element IS1
   4779..4834    -  rep_origin     RSF ori (fragment): Plasmids containing the RSF 1030 origin of replication can be propagated in E. coli cells that contain additional plasmids with compatible origins.
   4922..5467    -  rep_origin     p15A ori: Plasmids containing the medium-copy-number p15A origin of replication can be propagated in E. coli cells that contain a second plasmid with the ColE1 origin.
   5579..5643    -  CDS            TcR (fragment): tetracycline efflux protein; tet; confers resistance to tetracycline
   5658..5679    -  protein_bind   CAP binding site: CAP binding activates transcription in the presence of cAMP. E. coli catabolite activator protein
   5692..6774    -  CDS            lacI: lac repressor; lacI; The lac repressor binds to the lac operator to inhibit transcription in E. coli. This inhibition can be relieved by adding lactose or isopropyl-β-D-thiogalactopyranoside (IPTG).
   6775..6852    -  promoter       lacI promoter: lacI
   6860..6895    -  CDS            TcR (fragment): tetracycline efflux protein; tet; confers resistance to tetracycline
   6898..6916    +  promoter       T7 promoter: promoter for bacteriophage T7 RNA polymerase
>Addgene plasmid #104979 | pACYCduet-mxLOX2-EH | addgene full sequence | sequence record 207891 | Addgene NGS Result
GGAATTGTGAGCGGATAACAATTCCCCTGTAGAAATAATTTTGTTTAACTTTAATAAGGAGATATACCAT
GGGCAGCAGCCATCACCATCATCACCACAGCCAGGATCCGAATTCATGACTGTCGAGTACAAACTCACGA
TTCGGACGGGCACGAAGCTCGGCGCGGGGACGGATGCCGACATTTCCATCGTCCTCGTGGGCACGCGAGG
AGAGAGCGCCCCCCGCGTGCTGGACAAGCACTTCCACAACGACTTCGAGGCGGGCGCGGAGGACGTCTAC
GCCCTCTCCTCCGAGGACCTCGGTGACCTGGTCCTGTTGCGCTTCAGCAACGCGGGCGGCGTGGCGGCCG
ACTGGCTGCTCGACTGGGCAATCGTCACGGCCGGGGAGAAGCAGTGGCACTTCCCTTTCTACCGGTGGGT
GCTGAGTGGCGCCACGGTCGACGTGCTCGAGGGGACCGCGAAGCTCGCTCGCCAGGCAAGCAGCGAGCGC
GAGTCCACGGCGCGGCGCGAGCTGCTCGAGGCCCGCCAGCGGATGTACCCGTGGCGCGCGCCTGAGATGA
CCGAGGGGCTTCCCGGCGCGCTCGACCTCCGTGAGGGGAGGCCGCTGCCGAAGGACGAGCTCTACCGGGG
CCTGACGGAGGGCAGCTACGAAGTGGTCATCGCGAAGACGCTGGCGGCCATCAAGCTGAACCTGCCCATG
CTGACCCGCGCCTGGAACGGGCTGGTGGACATCTTCGACTTCTTCAAACACCTGGAGGTGCCCCAGCTCG
CCCAGCGCTGGAAGGACGACCTCGAGTTCGCGCGGCAGGCCGTCCAGGGCATCGCCCCCCTCCACATCAC
GCTCGTCCCCAGTCTGCCGCAGGGCATGCCGCTCACCGACGACGACGTCCGGGGCCTCTTGTCGCCCGGC
ACCACGCTGGCCAGGGCGCTCGGCGCCAAGCGCATCTTCCTGATCGACTTCGAAATCCTCGACGACATCA
GGATGTACCGGAAGGTCGGCGAGGACGGAGTCGAGGAGCGGCGCTGGGCTCCCGCGGCGCGCTGCCTGCT
GTACCTGGATGACCAGCGTCAACTGCGACCCCTGGCCATCCAGCTCGGGCGGGACGCCCAGAAGGACCCT
GTCTTCACGCCGAACGACGACGCGTACGACTGGCTCGCCGCGAAAATCTACCTCCGGTGCAGCGAGGGCA
ACTCGCACCAGATGGTGTCGCACGCGCTGCGCACACACTTCGTGGCGGAGCCGTTCGTCATGGCGACGAT
GCGCAACCTGCCGGACCCGCACCCCGTCTACAAACTGCTGCGGCGGCACTTCCGCTACACGCTCGCCATC
AACGAGGGCGCACGCAAGGGCCTGCTCGACGCAGGCGGGGTGTTCGACGACTTCATCGCGACAGGCGGCC
CCGACAAGGGCCACCTCCAGTTGGGCAAGAAGGGCTTCCAGCGCTGGACGCTGGCGGACAACAAGCCCCG
TGCTGACCTGGAGCGGCGGGGCGTGCTGGACCCTGCCGTGCTCCCCAACTACCCGTACCGGGACGACGCC
CTGCCCTTGTGGGACGCGTTCGAGGAGTACGTCGGCGGCGTCCTCAGGCACTTCTACCGGACCGATGCCG
ACCTCGAGGCCGACACCGAGATGCAGCAATGGTGGAAGGACCTCACCGAGCACGGGCTGCCCGTGGACAA
GCTGCCCTGCCGGGAGCTGCGCCGCGTCGACGACCTGGTCGACATCCTCACCACCGTCCTCTTCACGGTC
AGCGTGCAGCACGCGGCGGTGAACTACCTGCAATACGAGCACTACGCCTTCGTACCGAATGCGCCCCTGA
GCATGCGCCGGGAGCCACCCCGCCAGAAGGGGACGCTGCGTGCAGAGGACATCCCCGAGATGATTCCCAC
CAAGTCCCAGATGCTCTGGCAGGTCGCCATCGGCCGGGCGCTCTCCAGCTTCGGAGACGACGAGGAGTAC
CTGCTGCACGAGGGCGGCTGGCGCGAGGAGTACTTCCACGAACCGGAGCTGGTGGCCATCCGCCAGCGGT
TCCAGGAGCGCCTGCGCGCCCAGCGCGAGGCGGTGGAGGCGCGCAACGCGGGCGCCGAGGTGCCCTACAC
CATCCTGCGTCCCGACCGGATTCCCTGCGGCATCACCGTCTGAAAGCTTGCGGCCGCATAATGCTTAAGT
CGAACAGAAAGTAATCGTATTGTACACGGCCGCATAATCGAAATTAATACGACTCACTATAGGGGAATTG
TGAGCGGATAACAATTCCCCATCTTAGTATATTAGTTAAGTATAAGAAGGAGATATACATATGGCTGACA
TCACGCATCGAACCGTAAAGACGAATGGCATCAACCTGCACCTCGCGGAGGCGGGTTCAGGGCCGCTCGT
GTTGCTCCTGCATGGTTGGCCGGAGTCCTGGTACTCGTGGCGCCATCAGCTTCCGGCGTTGGCGGCGGCG
GGGTACCACGCGGTGGCCCCAGACGTCCGTGGCTACGGCCAGAGCGACAAGCCGGAGGCCATCGAGGCGT
ACAGCATGAAGCAGTTGGTGGGTGATGCGGTTGGCCTGCTGGATGCGCTGGGGGAGAGGACGGCCATCGT
CATCGGCCACGACTGGGGCTCGGCGATTGCCTGGAACTGTGCCGCCCTGCATCCCGACCGCTTCCGCGCG
GTGGTGGGAATGAGCGTTCCCCATCTGGGGCGCGCGCCCATGCCGCCCATGCAGTTGTTTCAGCGCATGT
TCGGTGAGAAGTGGTTCTACATCCTCTACTTCCAGGAGCCCGGCGTGGCCGAGGCCGAGTTCGAGGCGGA
CGTCCCGAGGACGGTCCGGGCGATTCTCACGGGCACCCCCGGCTTCGATGTGACGAATCCCGCCGTGCTG
GCGAAGAAGAAGGGGGAAGGCTTCCTCGCGAGGCTCGACGTACCTGAGACGTTGCCCGGCTGGCTCACCG
AGGCGGACGTCGCGTACTTCGCGAAGGAGCTCGCCGGCAGTGGATTCCGGGGCGGGCTCAATCGCTACCG
CAACATGGACCGGGACTGGCACGAACTGCCGGAGCTGGCGACGGCGGTCATCTCGCAGCCGGCCCTCTAC
ATCGTCGGAGAGAAGGACCCGGTGCGTGCCTTCTCTCCCGTTGACCCGATGAAGGCCCTGGTGCCGAACC
TGGCCGACATCCACGTCATTCCCGGCGCGGGTCATTGGGTTCAGCAGGAGCACGCCGCCGAGGTGAATGC
CGCGTTGCTGGCCTTCCTGAAGAAGCTGCCGGCCTGACTCGAGTCTGGTAAAGAAACCGCTGCTGCGAAA
TTTGAACGCCAGCACATGGACTCGTCTACTAGCGCAGCTTAATTAACCTAGGCTGCTGCCACCGCTGAGC
AATAACTAGCATAACCCCTTGGGGCCTCTAAACGGGTCTTGAGGGGTTTTTTGCTGAAACCTCAGGCATT
TGAGAAGCACACGGTCACACTGCTTCCGGTAGTCAATAAACCGGTAAACCAGCAATAGACATAAGCGGCT
ATTTAACGACCCTGCCCTGAACCGACGACCGGGTCGAATTTGCTTTCGAATTTCTGCCATTCATCCGCTT
ATTATCACTTATTCAGGCGTAGCAACCAGGCGTTTAAGGGCACCAATAACTGCCTTAAAAAAATTACGCC
CCGCCCTGCCACTCATCGCAGTACTGTTGTAATTCATTAAGCATTCTGCCGACATGGAAGCCATCACAAA
CGGCATGATGAACCTGAATCGCCAGCGGCATCAGCACCTTGTCGCCTTGCGTATAATATTTGCCCATAGT
GAAAACGGGGGCGAAGAAGTTGTCCATATTGGCCACGTTTAAATCAAAACTGGTGAAACTCACCCAGGGA
TTGGCTGAGACGAAAAACATATTCTCAATAAACCCTTTAGGGAAATAGGCCAGGTTTTCACCGTAACACG
CCACATCTTGCGAATATATGTGTAGAAACTGCCGGAAATCGTCGTGGTATTCACTCCAGAGCGATGAAAA
CGTTTCAGTTTGCTCATGGAAAACGGTGTAACAAGGGTGAACACTATCCCATATCACCAGCTCACCGTCT
TTCATTGCCATACGGAACTCCGGATGAGCATTCATCAGGCGGGCAAGAATGTGAATAAAGGCCGGATAAA
ACTTGTGCTTATTTTTCTTTACGGTCTTTAAAAAGGCCGTAATATCCAGCTGAACGGTCTGGTTATAGGT
ACATTGAGCAACTGACTGAAATGCCTCAAAATGTTCTTTACGATGCCATTGGGATATATCAACGGTGGTA
TATCCAGTGATTTTTTTCTCCATTTTAGCTTCCTTAGCTCCTGAAAATCTCGATAACTCAAAAAATACGC
CCGGTAGTGATCTTATTTCATTATGGTGAAAGTTGGAACCTCTTACGTGCCGATCAACGTCTCATTTTCG
CCAAAAGTTGGCCCAGGGCTTCCCGGTATCAACAGGGACACCAGGATTTATTTATTCTGCGAAGTGATCT
TCCGTCACAGGTATTTATTCGGCGCAAAGTGCGTCGGGTGATGCTGCCAACTTACTGATTTAGTGTATGA
TGGTGTTTTTGAGGTGCTCCAGTGGCTTCTGTTTCTATCAGCTGTCCCTCCTGTTCAGCTACTGACGGGG
TGGTGCGTAACGGCAAAAGCACCGCCGGACATCAGCGCTAGCGGAGTGTATACTGGCTTACTATGTTGGC
ACTGATGAGGGTGTCAGTGAAGTGCTTCATGTGGCAGGAGAAAAAAGGCTGCACCGGTGCGTCAGCAGAA
TATGTGATACAGGATATATTCCGCTTCCTCGCTCACTGACTCGCTACGCTCGGTCGTTCGACTGCGGCGA
GCGGAAATGGCTTACGAACGGGGCGGAGATTTCCTGGAAGATGCCAGGAAGATACTTAACAGGGAAGTGA
GAGGGCCGCGGCAAAGCCGTTTTTCCATAGGCTCCGCCCCCCTGACAAGCATCACGAAATCTGACGCTCA
AATCAGTGGTGGCGAAACCCGACAGGACTATAAAGATACCAGGCGTTTCCCCCTGGCGGCTCCCTCGTGC
GCTCTCCTGTTCCTGCCTTTCGGTTTACCGGTGTCATTCCGCTGTTATGGCCGCGTTTGTCTCATTCCAC
GCCTGACACTCAGTTCCGGGTAGGCAGTTCGCTCCAAGCTGGACTGTATGCACGAACCCCCCGTTCAGTC
CGACCGCTGCGCCTTATCCGGTAACTATCGTCTTGAGTCCAACCCGGAAAGACATGCAAAAGCACCACTG
GCAGCAGCCACTGGTAATTGATTTAGAGGAGTTAGTCTTGAAGTCATGCGCCGGTTAAGGCTAAACTGAA
AGGACAAGTTTTGGTGACTGCGCTCCTCCAAGCCAGTTACCTCGGTTCAAAGAGTTGGTAGCTCAGAGAA
CCTTCGAAAAACCGCCCTGCAAGGCGGTTTTTTCGTTTTCAGAGCAAGAGATTACGCGCAGACCAAAACG
ATCTCAAGAAGATCATCTTATTAATCAGATAAAATATTTCTAGATTTCAGTGCAATTTATCTCTTCAAAT
GTAGCACCTGAAGTCAGCCCCATACGATATAAGTTGTAATTCTCATGTTAGTCATGCCCCGCGCCCACCG
GAAGGAGCTGACTGGGTTGAAGGCTCTCAAGGGCATCGGTCGAGATCCCGGTGCCTAATGAGTGAGCTAA
CTTACATTAATTGCGTTGCGCTCACTGCCCGCTTTCCAGTCGGGAAACCTGTCGTGCCAGCTGCATTAAT
GAATCGGCCAACGCGCGGGGAGAGGCGGTTTGCGTATTGGGCGCCAGGGTGGTTTTTCTTTTCACCAGTG
AGACGGGCAACAGCTGATTGCCCTTCACCGCCTGGCCCTGAGAGAGTTGCAGCAAGCGGTCCACGCTGGT
TTGCCCCAGCAGGCGAAAATCCTGTTTGATGGTGGTTAACGGCGGGATATAACATGAGCTGTCTTCGGTA
TCGTCGTATCCCACTACCGAGATGTCCGCACCAACGCGCAGCCCGGACTCGGTAATGGCGCGCATTGCGC
CCAGCGCCATCTGATCGTTGGCAACCAGCATCGCAGTGGGAACGATGCCCTCATTCAGCATTTGCATGGT
TTGTTGAAAACCGGACATGGCACTCCAGTCGCCTTCCCGTTCCGCTATCGGCTGAATTTGATTGCGAGTG
AGATATTTATGCCAGCCAGCCAGACGCAGACGCGCCGAGACAGAACTTAATGGGCCCGCTAACAGCGCGA
TTTGCTGGTGACCCAATGCGACCAGATGCTCCACGCCCAGTCGCGTACCGTCTTCATGGGAGAAAATAAT
ACTGTTGATGGGTGTCTGGTCAGAGACATCAAGAAATAACGCCGGAACATTAGTGCAGGCAGCTTCCACA
GCAATGGCATCCTGGTCATCCAGCGGATAGTTAATGATCAGCCCACTGACGCGTTGCGCGAGAAGATTGT
GCACCGCCGCTTTACAGGCTTCGACGCCGCTTCGTTCTACCATCGACACCACCACGCTGGCACCCAGTTG
ATCGGCGCGAGATTTAATCGCCGCGACAATTTGCGACGGCGCGTGCAGGGCCAGACTGGAGGTGGCAACG
CCAATCAGCAACGACTGTTTGCCCGCCAGTTGTTGTGCCACGCGGTTGGGAATGTAATTCAGCTCCGCCA
TCGCCGCTTCCACTTTTTCCCGCGTTTTCGCAGAAACGTGGCTGGCCTGGTTCACCACGCGGGAAACGGT
CTGATAAGAGACACCGGCATACTCTGCGACATCGTATAACGTTACTGGTTTCACATTCACCACCCTGAAT
TGACTCTCTTCCGGGCGCTATCATGCCATACCGCGAAAGGTTTTGCGCCATTCGATGGTGTCCGGGATCT
CGACGCTCTCCCTTATGCGACTCCTGCATTAGGAAATTAATACGACTCACTATAGG
